>Addgene plasmid #125492 | lentiSAMv2 PHF21A-TSS-guide1 | addgene full sequence | sequence record 251534 | Addgene NGS Result
GTTTTAGAGCTAGGCCAACATGAGGATCACCCATGTCTGCAGGGCCTAGCAAGTTAAAATAAGGCTAGTC
CGTTATCAACTTGGCCAACATGAGGATCACCCATGTCTGCAGGGCCAAGTGGCACCGAGTCGGTGCTTTT
TTTGGATCCTAGGTCTTGAAAGGAGTGGGAATTGGCTCCGGTGCCCGTCAGTGGGCAGAGCGCACATCGC
CCACAGTCCCCGAGAAGTTGGGGGGAGGGGTCGGCAATTGATCCGGTGCCTAGAGAAGGTGGCGCGGGGT
AAACTGGGAAAGTGATGTCGTGTACTGGCTCCGCCTTTTTCCCGAGGGTGGGGGAGAACCGTATATAAGT
GCAGTAGTCGCCGTGAACGTTCTTTTTCGCAACGGGTTTGCCGCCAGAACACAGGCGTACGGCCACCATG
AAAAGGCCGGCGGCCACGAAAAAGGCCGGCCAGGCAAAAAAGAAAAAGGACAAGAAGTACAGCATCGGCC
TGGCCATCGGCACCAACTCTGTGGGCTGGGCCGTGATCACCGACGAGTACAAGGTGCCCAGCAAGAAATT
CAAGGTGCTGGGCAACACCGACCGGCACAGCATCAAGAAGAACCTGATCGGAGCCCTGCTGTTCGACAGC
GGCGAAACAGCCGAGGCCACCCGGCTGAAGAGAACCGCCAGAAGAAGATACACCAGACGGAAGAACCGGA
TCTGCTATCTGCAAGAGATCTTCAGCAACGAGATGGCCAAGGTGGACGACAGCTTCTTCCACAGACTGGA
AGAGTCCTTCCTGGTGGAAGAGGATAAGAAGCACGAGCGGCACCCCATCTTCGGCAACATCGTGGACGAG
GTGGCCTACCACGAGAAGTACCCCACCATCTACCACCTGAGAAAGAAACTGGTGGACAGCACCGACAAGG
CCGACCTGCGGCTGATCTATCTGGCCCTGGCCCACATGATCAAGTTCCGGGGCCACTTCCTGATCGAGGG
CGACCTGAACCCCGACAACAGCGACGTGGACAAGCTGTTCATCCAGCTGGTGCAGACCTACAACCAGCTG
TTCGAGGAAAACCCCATCAACGCCAGCGGCGTGGACGCCAAGGCCATCCTGTCTGCCAGACTGAGCAAGA
GCAGACGGCTGGAAAATCTGATCGCCCAGCTGCCCGGCGAGAAGAAGAATGGCCTGTTCGGCAACCTGAT
TGCCCTGAGCCTGGGCCTGACCCCCAACTTCAAGAGCAACTTCGACCTGGCCGAGGATGCCAAACTGCAG
CTGAGCAAGGACACCTACGACGACGACCTGGACAACCTGCTGGCCCAGATCGGCGACCAGTACGCCGACC
TGTTTCTGGCCGCCAAGAACCTGTCCGACGCCATCCTGCTGAGCGACATCCTGAGAGTGAACACCGAGAT
CACCAAGGCCCCCCTGAGCGCCTCTATGATCAAGAGATACGACGAGCACCACCAGGACCTGACCCTGCTG
AAAGCTCTCGTGCGGCAGCAGCTGCCTGAGAAGTACAAAGAGATTTTCTTCGACCAGAGCAAGAACGGCT
ACGCCGGCTACATTGACGGCGGAGCCAGCCAGGAAGAGTTCTACAAGTTCATCAAGCCCATCCTGGAAAA
GATGGACGGCACCGAGGAACTGCTCGTGAAGCTGAACAGAGAGGACCTGCTGCGGAAGCAGCGGACCTTC
GACAACGGCAGCATCCCCCACCAGATCCACCTGGGAGAGCTGCACGCCATTCTGCGGCGGCAGGAAGATT
TTTACCCATTCCTGAAGGACAACCGGGAAAAGATCGAGAAGATCCTGACCTTCCGCATCCCCTACTACGT
GGGCCCTCTGGCCAGGGGAAACAGCAGATTCGCCTGGATGACCAGAAAGAGCGAGGAAACCATCACCCCC
TGGAACTTCGAGGAAGTGGTGGACAAGGGCGCTTCCGCCCAGAGCTTCATCGAGCGGATGACCAACTTCG
ATAAGAACCTGCCCAACGAGAAGGTGCTGCCCAAGCACAGCCTGCTGTACGAGTACTTCACCGTGTATAA
CGAGCTGACCAAAGTGAAATACGTGACCGAGGGAATGAGAAAGCCCGCCTTCCTGAGCGGCGAGCAGAAA
AAGGCCATCGTGGACCTGCTGTTCAAGACCAACCGGAAAGTGACCGTGAAGCAGCTGAAAGAGGACTACT
TCAAGAAAATCGAGTGCTTCGACTCCGTGGAAATCTCCGGCGTGGAAGATCGGTTCAACGCCTCCCTGGG
CACATACCACGATCTGCTGAAAATTATCAAGGACAAGGACTTCCTGGACAATGAGGAAAACGAGGACATT
CTGGAAGATATCGTGCTGACCCTGACACTGTTTGAGGACAGAGAGATGATCGAGGAACGGCTGAAAACCT
ATGCCCACCTGTTCGACGACAAAGTGATGAAGCAGCTGAAGCGGCGGAGATACACCGGCTGGGGCAGGCT
GAGCCGGAAGCTGATCAACGGCATCCGGGACAAGCAGTCCGGCAAGACAATCCTGGATTTCCTGAAGTCC
GACGGCTTCGCCAACAGAAACTTCATGCAGCTGATCCACGACGACAGCCTGACCTTTAAAGAGGACATCC
AGAAAGCCCAGGTGTCCGGCCAGGGCGATAGCCTGCACGAGCACATTGCCAATCTGGCCGGCAGCCCCGC
CATTAAGAAGGGCATCCTGCAGACAGTGAAGGTGGTGGACGAGCTCGTGAAAGTGATGGGCCGGCACAAG
CCCGAGAACATCGTGATCGAAATGGCCAGAGAGAACCAGACCACCCAGAAGGGACAGAAGAACAGCCGCG
AGAGAATGAAGCGGATCGAAGAGGGCATCAAAGAGCTGGGCAGCCAGATCCTGAAAGAACACCCCGTGGA
AAACACCCAGCTGCAGAACGAGAAGCTGTACCTGTACTACCTGCAGAATGGGCGGGATATGTACGTGGAC
CAGGAACTGGACATCAACCGGCTGTCCGACTACGATGTGGACCACATCGTGCCTCAGAGCTTTCTGAAGG
ACGACTCCATCGACAACAAGGTGCTGACCAGAAGCGACAAGGCCCGGGGCAAGAGCGACAACGTGCCCTC
CGAAGAGGTCGTGAAGAAGATGAAGAACTACTGGCGGCAGCTGCTGAACGCCAAGCTGATTACCCAGAGA
AAGTTCGACAATCTGACCAAGGCCGAGAGAGGCGGCCTGAGCGAACTGGATAAGGCCGGCTTCATCAAGA
GACAGCTGGTGGAAACCCGGCAGATCACAAAGCACGTGGCACAGATCCTGGACTCCCGGATGAACACTAA
GTACGACGAGAATGACAAGCTGATCCGGGAAGTGAAAGTGATCACCCTGAAGTCCAAGCTGGTGTCCGAT
TTCCGGAAGGATTTCCAGTTTTACAAAGTGCGCGAGATCAACAACTACCACCACGCCCACGACGCCTACC
TGAACGCCGTCGTGGGAACCGCCCTGATCAAAAAGTACCCTAAGCTGGAAAGCGAGTTCGTGTACGGCGA
CTACAAGGTGTACGACGTGCGGAAGATGATCGCCAAGAGCGAGCAGGAAATCGGCAAGGCTACCGCCAAG
TACTTCTTCTACAGCAACATCATGAACTTTTTCAAGACCGAGATTACCCTGGCCAACGGCGAGATCCGGA
AGCGGCCTCTGATCGAGACAAACGGCGAAACCGGGGAGATCGTGTGGGATAAGGGCCGGGATTTTGCCAC
CGTGCGGAAAGTGCTGAGCATGCCCCAAGTGAATATCGTGAAAAAGACCGAGGTGCAGACAGGCGGCTTC
AGCAAAGAGTCTATCCTGCCCAAGAGGAACAGCGATAAGCTGATCGCCAGAAAGAAGGACTGGGACCCTA
AGAAGTACGGCGGCTTCGACAGCCCCACCGTGGCCTATTCTGTGCTGGTGGTGGCCAAAGTGGAAAAGGG
CAAGTCCAAGAAACTGAAGAGTGTGAAAGAGCTGCTGGGGATCACCATCATGGAAAGAAGCAGCTTCGAG
AAGAATCCCATCGACTTTCTGGAAGCCAAGGGCTACAAAGAAGTGAAAAAGGACCTGATCATCAAGCTGC
CTAAGTACTCCCTGTTCGAGCTGGAAAACGGCCGGAAGAGAATGCTGGCCTCTGCCGGCGAACTGCAGAA
GGGAAACGAACTGGCCCTGCCCTCCAAATATGTGAACTTCCTGTACCTGGCCAGCCACTATGAGAAGCTG
AAGGGCTCCCCCGAGGATAATGAGCAGAAACAGCTGTTTGTGGAACAGCACAAGCACTACCTGGACGAGA
TCATCGAGCAGATCAGCGAGTTCTCCAAGAGAGTGATCCTGGCCGACGCTAATCTGGACAAAGTGCTGTC
CGCCTACAACAAGCACCGGGATAAGCCCATCAGAGAGCAGGCCGAGAATATCATCCACCTGTTTACCCTG
ACCAATCTGGGAGCCCCTGCCGCCTTCAAGTACTTTGACACCACCATCGACCGGAAGAGGTACACCAGCA
CCAAAGAGGTGCTGGACGCCACCCTGATCCACCAGAGCATCACCGGCCTGTACGAGACACGGATCGACCT
GTCTCAGCTGGGAGGCGACAGCGCTGGAGGAGGTGGAAGCGGAGGAGGAGGAAGCGGAGGAGGAGGTAGC
GGACCTAAGAAAAAGAGGAAGGTGGCGGCCGCTGGATCCGGACGGGCTGACGCATTGGACGATTTTGATC
TGGATATGCTGGGAAGTGACGCCCTCGATGATTTTGACCTTGACATGCTTGGTTCGGATGCCCTTGATGA
CTTTGACCTCGACATGCTCGGCAGTGACGCCCTTGATGATTTCGACCTGGACATGCTGATTAACTGTACA
GGCAGTGGAGAGGGCAGAGGAAGTCTGCTAACATGCGGTGACGTCGAGGAGAATCCTGGCCCAATGGCCA
AGCCTTTGTCTCAAGAAGAATCCACCCTCATTGAAAGAGCAACGGCTACAATCAACAGCATCCCCATCTC
TGAAGACTACAGCGTCGCCAGCGCAGCTCTCTCTAGCGACGGCCGCATCTTCACTGGTGTCAATGTATAT
CATTTTACTGGGGGACCTTGTGCAGAACTCGTGGTGCTGGGCACTGCTGCTGCTGCGGCAGCTGGCAACC
TGACTTGTATCGTCGCGATCGGAAATGAGAACAGGGGCATCTTGAGCCCCTGCGGACGGTGCCGACAGGT
GCTTCTCGATCTGCATCCTGGGATCAAAGCCATAGTGAAGGACAGTGATGGACAGCCGACGGCAGTTGGG
ATTCGTGAATTGCTGCCCTCTGGTTATGTGTGGGAGGGCTAAGAATTCGATATCAAGCTTATCGGTAATC
AACCTCTGGATTACAAAATTTGTGAAAGATTGACTGGTATTCTTAACTATGTTGCTCCTTTTACGCTATG
TGGATACGCTGCTTTAATGCCTTTGTATCATGCTATTGCTTCCCGTATGGCTTTCATTTTCTCCTCCTTG
TATAAATCCTGGTTGCTGTCTCTTTATGAGGAGTTGTGGCCCGTTGTCAGGCAACGTGGCGTGGTGTGCA
CTGTGTTTGCTGACGCAACCCCCACTGGTTGGGGCATTGCCACCACCTGTCAGCTCCTTTCCGGGACTTT
CGCTTTCCCCCTCCCTATTGCCACGGCGGAACTCATCGCCGCCTGCCTTGCCCGCTGCTGGACAGGGGCT
CGGCTGTTGGGCACTGACAATTCCGTGGTGTTGTCGGGGAAATCATCGTCCTTTCCTTGGCTGCTCGCCT
GTGTTGCCACCTGGATTCTGCGCGGGACGTCCTTCTGCTACGTCCCTTCGGCCCTCAATCCAGCGGACCT
TCCTTCCCGCGGCCTGCTGCCGGCTCTGCGGCCTCTTCCGCGTCTTCGCCTTCGCCCTCAGACGAGTCGG
ATCTCCCTTTGGGCCGCCTCCCCGCATCGATACCGTCGACCTCGAGACCTAGAAAAACATGGAGCAATCA
CAAGTAGCAATACAGCAGCTACCAATGCTGATTGTGCCTGGCTAGAAGCACAAGAGGAGGAGGAGGTGGG
TTTTCCAGTCACACCTCAGGTACCTTTAAGACCAATGACTTACAAGGCAGCTGTAGATCTTAGCCACTTT
TTAAAAGAAAAGGGGGGACTGGAAGGGCTAATTCACTCCCAACGAAGACAAGATATCCTTGATCTGTGGA
TCTACCACACACAAGGCTACTTCCCTGATTGGCAGAACTACACACCAGGGCCAGGGATCAGATATCCACT
GACCTTTGGATGGTGCTACAAGCTAGTACCAGTTGAGCAAGAGAAGGTAGAAGAAGCCAATGAAGGAGAG
AACACCCGCTTGTTACACCCTGTGAGCCTGCATGGGATGGATGACCCGGAGAGAGAAGTATTAGAGTGGA
GGTTTGACAGCCGCCTAGCATTTCATCACATGGCCCGAGAGCTGCATCCGGACTGTACTGGGTCTCTCTG
GTTAGACCAGATCTGAGCCTGGGAGCTCTCTGGCTAACTAGGGAACCCACTGCTTAAGCCTCAATAAAGC
TTGCCTTGAGTGCTTCAAGTAGTGTGTGCCCGTCTGTTGTGTGACTCTGGTAACTAGAGATCCCTCAGAC
CCTTTTAGTCAGTGTGGAAAATCTCTAGCAGGGCCCGTTTAAACCCGCTGATCAGCCTCGACTGTGCCTT
CTAGTTGCCAGCCATCTGTTGTTTGCCCCTCCCCCGTGCCTTCCTTGACCCTGGAAGGTGCCACTCCCAC
TGTCCTTTCCTAATAAAATGAGGAAATTGCATCGCATTGTCTGAGTAGGTGTCATTCTATTCTGGGGGGT
GGGGTGGGGCAGGACAGCAAGGGGGAGGATTGGGAAGACAATAGCAGGCATGCTGGGGATGCGGTGGGCT
CTATGGCTTCTGAGGCGGAAAGAACCAGCTGGGGCTCTAGGGGGTATCCCC
[124 nt withheld, positions 6912-7035]
C
[91 nt withheld, positions 7037-7127]
A
[49 nt withheld, positions 7129-7177]
CCTTTGACGTTGGAGTCCACGTTCTTT
[37 nt withheld, positions 7205-7241]
ACCCTATCTCGGTCTATTCTTTTGATTTATAAGGGATTTTGCCGATTTCGGCCTATTGGTTAAAAAATGA
GCTGATTTAACAAAAATTTAACGCGAATTAATTCTGTGGAATGTGTGTCAGTTAGGGTGTGGAAAGTCCC
CAGGCTCCCCAGCAGGCAGAAGTATGCAAAGCATGCATCTCAATTAGTCAGCAACCAGGTGTGGAAAGTC
CCCAGGCTCCCCAGCAGGCAGAAGTATGCAAAGCATGCATCTCAATTAGTCAGCAACCATAGTCCCGCCC
CTAACTCCGCCCATCCCGCCCCTAACTCCGCCCAGTTCCGCCCATTCTCCGCCCCATGGCTGACTAATTT
TTTTTATTTATGCAGAGGCCGAGGCCGCCTCTGCCTCTGAGCTATTCCAGAAGTAGTGAGGAGGCTTTTT
TGGAGGCCTAGGCTTTTGCAAAAAGCTCCCGGGAGCTTGTATATCCATTTTCGGATCTGATCAGCACGTG
TTGACAATTAATCATCGGCATAGTATATCGGCATAGTATAATACGACAAGGTGAGGAACTAAACCATGGC
CAAGTTGACCAGTGCCGTTCCGGTGCTCACCGCGCGCGACGTCGCCGGAGCGGTCGAGTTCTGGACCGAC
CGGCTCGGGTTCTCCCGGGACTTCGTGGAGGACGACTTCGCCGGTGTGGTCCGGGACGACGTGACCCTGT
TCATCAGCGCGGTCCAGGACCAGGTGGTGCCGGACAACACCCTGGCCTGGGTGTGGGTGCGCGGCCTGGA
CGAGCTGTACGCCGAGTGGTCGGAGGTCGTGTCCACGAACTTCCGGGACGCCTCCGGGCCGGCCATGACC
GAGATCGGCGAGCAGCCGTGGGGGCGGGAGTTCGCCCTGCGCGACCCGGCCGGCAACTGCGTGCACTTCG
TGGCCGAGGAGCAGGACTGACACGTGCTACGAGATTTCGATTCCACCGCCGCCTTCTATGAAAGGTTGGG
CTTCGGAATCGTTTTCCGGGACGCCGGCTGGATGATCCTCCAGCGCGGGGATCTCATGCTGGAGTTCTTC
GCCCACCCCAACTTGTTTATTGCAGCTTATAATGGTTACAAATAAAGCAATAGCATCACAAATTTCACAA
ATAAAGCATTTTTTTCACTGCATTCTAGTTGTGGTTTGTCCAAACTCATCAATGTATCTTATCATGTCTG
TATACCGTCGACCTCTAGCTAGAGCTTGGCGTAATCATGGTCATAGCTGTTTCCTGTGTGAAATTGTTAT
CCGCTCACAATTCCACACAACATACGAGCCGGAAGCATAAAGTGTAAAGCCTGGGGTGCCTAATGAGTGA
GCTAACTCACATTAATTGCGTTGCGCTCACTGCCCGCTTTCCAGTCGGGAAACCTGTCGTGCCAGCTGCA
TTAATGAATCGGCCAACGCGCGGGGAGAGGCGGTTTGCGTATTGGGCGCTCTTCCGCTTCCTCGCTCACT
GACTCGCTGCGCTCGGTCGTTCGGCTGCGGCGAGCGGTATCAGCTCACTCAAAGGCGGTAATACGGTTAT
CCACAGAATCAGGGGATAACGCAGGAAAGAACATGTGAGCAAAAGGCCAGCAAAAGGCCAGGAACCGTAA
AAAGGCCGCGTTGCTGGCGTTTTTCCATAGGCTCCGCCCCCCTGACGAGCATCACAAAAATCGACGCTCA
AGTCAGAGGTGGCGAAACCCGACAGGACTATAAAGATACCAGGCGTTTCCCCCTGGAAGCTCCCTCGTGC
GCTCTCCTGTTCCGACCCTGCCGCTTACCGGATACCTGTCCGCCTTTCTCCCTTCGGGAAGCGTGGCGCT
TTCTCATAGCTCACGCTGTAGGTATCTCAGTTCGGTGTAGGTCGTTCGCTCCAAGCTGGGCTGTGTGCAC
GAACCCCCCGTTCAGCCCGACCGCTGCGCCTTATCCGGTAACTATCGTCTTGAGTCCAACCCGGTAAGAC
ACGACTTATCGCCACTGGCAGCAGCCACTGGTAACAGGATTAGCAGAGCGAGGTATGTAGGCGGTGCTAC
AGAGTTCTTGAAGTGGTGGCCTAACTACGGCTACACTAGAAGAACAGTATTTGGTATCTGCGCTCTGCTG
AAGCCAGTTACCTTCGGAAAAAGAGTTGGTAGCTCTTGATCCGGCAAACAAACCACCGCTGGTAGCGGTG
GTTTTTTTGTTTGCAAGCAGCAGATTACGCGCAGAAAAAAAGGATCTCAAGAAGATCCTTTGATCTTTTC
TACGGGGTCTGACGCTCAGTGGAACGAAAACTCACGTTAAGGGATTTTGGTCATGAGATTATCAAAAAGG
ATCTTCACCTAGATCCTTTTAAATTAAAAATGAAGTTTTAAATCAATCTAAAGTATATATGAGTAAACTT
GGTCTGACAGTTACCAATGCTTAATCAGTGAGGCACCTATCTCAGCGATCTGTCTATTTCGTTCATCCAT
AGTTGCCTGACTCCCCGTCGTGTAGATAACTACGATACGGGAGGGCTTACCATCTGGCCCCAGTGCTGCA
ATGATACCGCGAGACCCACGCTCACCGGCTCCAGATTTATCAGCAATAAACCAGCCAGCCGGAAGGGCCG
AGCGCAGAAGTGGTCCTGCAACTTTATCCGCCTCCATCCAGTCTATTAATTGTTGCCGGGAAGCTAGAGT
AAGTAGTTCGCCAGTTAATAGTTTGCGCAACGTTGTTGCCATTGCTACAGGCATCGTGGTGTCACGCTCG
TCGTTTGGTATGGCTTCATTCAGCTCCGGTTCCCAACGATCAAGGCGAGTTACATGATCCCCCATGTTGT
GCAAAAAAGCGGTTAGCTCCTTCGGTCCTCCGATCGTTGTCAGAAGTAAGTTGGCCGCAGTGTTATCACT
CATGGTTATGGCAGCACTGCATAATTCTCTTACTGTCATGCCATCCGTAAGATGCTTTTCTGTGACTGGT
GAGTACTCAACCAAGTCATTCTGAGAATAGTGTATGCGGCGACCGAGTTGCTCTTGCCCGGCGTCAATAC
GGGATAATACCGCGCCACATAGCAGAACTTTAAAAGTGCTCATCATTGGAAAACGTTCTTCGGGGCGAAA
ACTCTCAAGGATCTTACCGCTGTTGAGATCCAGTTCGATGTAACCCACTCGTGCACCCAACTGATCTTCA
GCATCTTTTACTTTCACCAGCGTTTCTGGGTGAGCAAAAACAGGAAGGCAAAATGCCGCAAAAAAGGGAA
TAAGGGCGACACGGAAATGTTGAATACTCATACTCTTCCTTTTTCAATATTATTGAAGCATTTATCAGGG
TTATTGTCTCATGAGCGGATACATATTTGAATGTATTTAGAAAAATAAACAAATAGGGGTTCCGCGCACA
TTTCCCCGAAAAGTGCCACCTGACGTCGACGGATCGGGAGATCTCCCGATCCCCTATGGTGCACTCTCAG
TACAATCTGCTCTGATGCCGCATAGTTAAGCCAGTATCTGCTCCCTGCTTGTGTGTTGGAGGTCGCTGAG
TAGTGCGCGAGCAAAATTTAAGCTACAACAAGGCAAGGCTTGACCGACAATTGCATGAAGAATCTGCTTA
GGGTTAGGCGTTTTGCGCTGCTTCGCGATGTACGGGCCAGATATACGCGTTGACATTGATTATTGACTAG
TTATTAATAGTAATCAATTACGGGGTCATTAGTTCATAGCCCATATATGGAGTTCCGCGTTACATAACTT
ACGGTAAATGGCCCGCCTGGCTGACCGCCCAACGACCCCCGCCCATTGACGTCAATAATGACGTATGTTC
CCATAGTAACGCCAATAGGGACTTTCCATTGACGTCAATGGGTGGAGTATTTACGGTAAACTGCCCACTT
GGCAGTACATCAAGTGTATCATATGCCAAGTACGCCCCCTATTGACGTCAATGACGGTAAATGGCCCGCC
TGGCATTATGCCCAGTACATGACCTTATGGGACTTTCCTACTTGGCAGTACATCTACGTATTAGTCATCG
CTATTACCATGGTGATGCGGTTTTGGCAGTACATCAATGGGCGTGGATAGCGGTTTGACTCACGGGGATT
TCCAAGTCTCCACCCCATTGACGTCAATGGGAGTTTGTTTTGGCACCAAAATCAACGGGACTTTCCAAAA
TGTCGTAACAACTCCGCCCCATTGACGCAAATGGGCGGTAGGCGTGTACGGTGGGAGGTCTATATAAGCA
GCGCGTTTTGCCTGTACTGGGTCTCTCTGGTTAGACCAGATCTGAGCCTGGGAGCTCTCTGGCTAACTAG
GGAACCCACTGCTTAAGCCTCAATAAAGCTTGCCTTGAGTGCTTCAAGTAGTGTGTGCCCGTCTGTTGTG
TGACTCTGGTAACTAGAGATCCCTCAGACCCTTTTAGTCAGTGTGGAAAATCTCTAGCAGTGGCGCCCGA
ACAGGGACTTGAAAGCGAAAGGGAAACCAGAGGAGCTCTCTCGACGCAGGACTCGGCTTGCTGAAGCGCG
CACGGCAAGAGGCGAGGGGCGGCGACTGGTGAGTACGCCAAAAATTTTGACTAGCGGAGGCTAGAAGGAG
AGAGATGGGTGCGAGAGCGTCAGTATTAAGCGGGGGAGAATTAGATCGCGATGGGAAAAAATTCGGTTAA
GGCCAGGGGGAAAGAAAAAATATAAATTAAAACATATAGTATGGGCAAGCAGGGAGCTAGAACGATTCGC
AGTTAATCCTGGCCTGTTAGAAACATCAGAAGGCTGTAGACAAATACTGGGACAGCTACAACCATCCCTT
CAGACAGGATCAGAAGAACTTAGATCATTATATAATACAGTAGCAACCCTCTATTGTGTGCATCAAAGGA
TAGAGATAAAAGACACCAAGGAAGCTTTAGACAAGATAGAGGAAGAGCAAAACAAAAGTAAGACCACCGC
ACAGCAAGCGGCCGCTGATCTTCAGACCTGGAGGAGGAGATATGAGGGACAATTGGAGAAGTGAATTATA
TAAATATAAAGTAGTAAAAATTGAACCATTAGGAGTAGCACCCACCAAGGCAAAGAGAAGAGTGGTGCAG
AGAGAAAAAAGAGCAGTGGGAATAGGAGCTTTGTTCCTTGGGTTCTTGGGAGCAGCAGGAAGCACTATGG
GCGCAGCGTCAATGACGCTGACGGTACAGGCCAGACAATTATTGTCTGGTATAGTGCAGCAGCAGAACAA
TTTGCTGAGGGCTATTGAGGCGCAACAGCATCTGTTGCAACTCACAGTCTGGGGCATCAAGCAGCTCCAG
GCAAGAATCCTGGCTGTGGAAAGATACCTAAAGGATCAACAGCTCCTGGGGATTTGGGGTTGCTCTGGAA
AACTCATTTGCACCACTGCTGTGCCTTGGAATGCTAGTTGGAGTAATAAATCTCTGGAACAGATTTGGAA
TCACACGACCTGGATGGAGTGGGACAGAGAAATTAACAATTACACAAGCTTAATACACTCCTTAATTGAA
GAATCGCAAAACCAGCAAGAAAAGAATGAACAAGAATTATTGGAATTAGATAAATGGGCAAGTTTGTGGA
ATTGGTTTAACATAACAAATTGGCTGTGGTATATAAAATTATTCATAATGATAGTAGGAGGCTTGGTAGG
TTTAAGAATAGTTTTTGCTGTACTTTCTATAGTGAATAGAGTTAGGCAGGGATATTCACCATTATCGTTT
CAGACCCACCTCCCAACCCCGAGGGGACCCGACAGGCCCGAAGGAATAGAAGAAGAAGGTGGAGAGAGAG
ACAGAGACAGATCCATTCGATTAGTGAACGGATCGGCACTGCGTGCGCCAATTCTGCAGACAAATGGCAG
TATTCATCCACAATTTTAAAAGAAAAGGGGGGATTGGGGGGTACAGTGCAGGGGAAAGAATAGTAGACAT
AATAGCAACAGACATACAAACTAAAGAATTACAAAAACAAATTACAAAAATTCAAAATTTTCGGGTTTAT
TACAGGGACAGCAGAGATCCAGTTTGGTTAATTAGCTAGCGAGGGCCTATTTCCCATGATTCCTTCATAT
TTGCATATACGATACAAGGCTGTTAGAGAGATAATTGGAATTAATTTGACTGTAAACACAAAGATATTAG
TACAAAATACGTGACGTAGAAAGTAATAATTTCTTGGGTAGTTTGCAGTTTTAAAATTATGTTTTAAAAT
GGACTATCATATGCTTACCGTAACTTGAAAGTATTTCGATTTCTTGGCTTTATATATCTTGTGGAAAGGA
CGAAACACCGAGCCGGGCGAGAGGGACTG
Features (pLannotate 1.2.2; 38 found; start..end, strand, type, name):
     18..36      +  misc_RNA       MS2 stem loop: stem loop that binds the bacteriophage MS2 coat protein
     47..83      +  misc_RNA       gRNA scaffold (fragment): guide RNA scaffold for the Streptococcus pyogenes CRISPR/Cas9 system
     88..106     +  misc_RNA       MS2 stem loop: stem loop that binds the bacteriophage MS2 coat protein
    117..136     +  misc_RNA       gRNA scaffold (fragment): guide RNA scaffold for the Streptococcus pyogenes CRISPR/Cas9 system
    149..167     +  CDS            small t antigen (fragment): SV40 (simian virus 40) small t antigen
    193..404     +  promoter       EF-1α core promoter: core promoter for human elongation factor EF-1α
    421..468     +  CDS            nucleoplasmin NLS: bipartite nuclear localization signal from nucleoplasmin
    468..4569    +  CDS            dCas9 (fragment): catalytically dead mutant of the Cas9 endonuclease from the Streptococcus pyogenes Type II CRISPR/Cas system RNA-guided DNA-binding protein that lacks endonuclease activity due to the D10A mutation in the RuvC catalytic domain and the N863A mutation in the HNH catalytic domain
   4894..5292    +  CDS            BSD: blasticidin S deaminase; Aspergillus terreus BSD; confers resistance to blasticidin
   5293..5314    +  misc_feature   MCS (fragment): pBluescript multiple cloning site
   5317..5905    +  misc_feature   WPRE: woodchuck hepatitis virus posttranscriptional regulatory element
   5842..6423    +  CDS            nef (fragment): NEF_HV1H2 - Experimental evidence at protein level: Swiss-Prot protein existence level 1. Extracellular Nef protein targets CD4(+) T-lymphocytes for apoptosis by interacting with CXCR4 surface receptors. From Human immunodeficiency virus type 1 group M subtype B (isolate HXB2) (HIV-1).
   6430..6610    +  LTR            5' LTR (truncated): truncated 5' long terminal repeat (LTR) from HIV-1
   6642..6866    +  polyA_signal   bGH poly(A) signal: bovine growth hormone polyadenylation signal
   6870..6891    +  promoter       SV40 promoter (fragment): SV40 enhancer and early promoter
   6912..7340    +  rep_origin     f1 ori (sequence partly withheld): f1 bacteriophage origin of replication; arrow indicates direction of (+) strand synthesis
   7354..7683    +  promoter       SV40 promoter: SV40 enhancer and early promoter
   7731..7778    +  promoter       EM7 promoter: synthetic bacterial promoter&nbsp
   7797..8171    +  CDS            BleoR: antibiotic-binding protein; Sh ble from Streptoalloteichus hindustanus; confers resistance to bleomycin, phleomycin, and Zeocin™
   8181..8306    +  CDS            ble (fragment): BLE_KLEPN - Experimental evidence at protein level: Swiss-Prot protein existence level 1. Binding protein with a strong affinity to the bleomycin family of antibiotics. Binds to CL990; an antimitotic-antibiotic compound. From Klebsiella pneumoniae.
   8301..8422    +  polyA_signal   SV40 poly(A) signal: SV40 polyadenylation signal
   8493..8515    -  protein_bind   lac operator (fragment): The lac repressor binds to the lac operator to inhibit transcription in E. coli. This inhibition can be relieved by adding lactose or isopropyl-β-D-thiogalactopyranoside (IPTG). lac repressor encoded by lacI
   8519..8549    -  promoter       lac promoter: promoter for the E. coli lac operon
   8564..8585    -  protein_bind   CAP binding site: CAP binding activates transcription in the presence of cAMP. E. coli catabolite activator protein
   8598..8690    -  CDS            lacI (fragment): lac repressor; lacI; The lac repressor binds to the lac operator to inhibit transcription in E. coli. This inhibition can be relieved by adding lactose or isopropyl-β-D-thiogalactopyranoside (IPTG).
   8873..9461    -  rep_origin     ori: high-copy-number ColE1/pMB1/pBR322/pUC origin of replication
   9632..10492   -  CDS            AmpR: β-lactamase; bla; confers resistance to ampicillin, carbenicillin, and related antibiotics
  10493..10597   -  promoter       AmpR promoter: bla
  10656..10708   -  misc_feature   bom (fragment): basis of mobility region from pBR322
  10863..11242   +  enhancer       CMV enhancer: human cytomegalovirus immediate early enhancer
  11243..11442   +  promoter       CMV promoter: human cytomegalovirus (CMV) immediate early promoter
  11460..11640   +  LTR            5' LTR (truncated): truncated 5' long terminal repeat (LTR) from HIV-1
  11687..11812   +  misc_feature   HIV-1 Ψ: packaging signal of human immunodeficiency virus type 1
  11796..12159   +  CDS            HIV-1 gag (fragment): gag protein from human immunodeficiency virus 1; gag
  12305..12538   +  misc_feature   RRE: The Rev response element (RRE) of HIV-1 allows for Rev-dependent mRNA export from the nucleus to the cytoplasm.
  12915..13015   +  CDS            Rev (fragment): human immunodeficiency virus 1 (HIV-1) Rev protein; rev; enhances nuclear export of unspliced and incompletely spliced viral mRNAs
  13065..13182   +  misc_feature   cPPT/CTS: central polypurine tract and central termination sequence of HIV-1
  13232..13472   +  promoter       U6 promoter: RNA polymerase III promoter for human U6 snRNA
