[The description below was written by a language model from this plasmid's Addgene catalogue record and pLannotate feature annotations shown in this document.]
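Description:
lentiSAMv2 PHF21A-TSS-guide1 is a lentiviral CRISPR activation plasmid built on the lentiSAMv2 backbone, carrying a single guide RNA directed at the transcription start site region of human PHF21A. It is propagated in E. coli through a high-copy ColE1/pUC-type origin with ampicillin selection (AmpR), and also contains an f1 origin. The backbone additionally carries an SV40/EM7-driven BleoR cassette lying outside the viral region.

The transfer cassette is a third-generation-style HIV-1 design. A CMV enhancer/promoter drives a truncated 5' LTR, followed by the Ψ packaging signal, RRE and cPPT/CTS, and the unit ends with a WPRE and a second truncated LTR with a bGH polyadenylation signal downstream. Within this unit there are two expression cassettes. A human U6 Pol III promoter transcribes the guide in an S. pyogenes scaffold modified with two MS2 stem loops; these bind MS2 coat protein fusions, which would have to be supplied from a separate construct to recruit additional activators. An EF-1α core promoter then drives a nuclear-localised, catalytically dead Cas9 (D10A/N863A), which according to the catalogue entry is fused to the VP64 activation domain and linked by a 2A peptide to blasticidin S deaminase. This allows blasticidin selection of transduced mammalian cells. The VP64 and 2A segments are not individually annotated in the feature table, but an unannotated gap between dCas9 and BSD is consistent with them.

The stated purpose is CRISPR-mediated transcriptional activation of PHF21A. The associated study concerns chromatin architecture in human pancreatic islets and the genetics of type 2 diabetes.
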