Addgene plasmid #125492: lentiSAMv2 PHF21A-TSS-guide1
Purpose: CRISPR-mediated activation of PHF21A. Catalytically inactive Cas9 from S. pyogenes and VP64 with 2A-BlastR.
Depositing lab: Jorge Ferrer. Depositing organization: Imperial College London. Publication: Human pancreatic islet three-dimensional chromatin architecture provides insights into the genetics of type 2 diabetes. Miguel-Escalada I, Bonas-Guarch S, Cebola I, Ponsa-Cobas J, Mendieta-Esteban J, Atla G, Javierre BM, Rolando DMY, Farabella I, Morgan CC, Garcia-Hurtado J, Beucher A, Moran I, Pasquali L, Ramos-Rodriguez M, Appel EVR, Linneberg A, Gjesing AP, Witte DR, Pedersen O, Grarup N, Ravassard P, Torrents D, Mercader JM, Piemonti L, Berney T, de Koning EJP, Kerr-Conte J, Pattou F, Fedko IO, Groop L, Prokopenko I, Hansen T, Marti-Renom MA, Fraser P, Ferrer J. Nat Genet. 2019 Jun 28. pii: 10.1038/s41588-019-0457-0. doi: 10.1038/s41588-019-0457-0. PubMed 31253982.
Backbone
  Vector backbone: lentiSAMv2
  Backbone manufacturer: Feng Zhang (Addgene #75112)
  Vector type: Mammalian Expression, Lentiviral, CRISPR
  Selectable markers: Blasticidin
Growth in bacteria
  Bacterial resistance: Ampicillin, 100 μg/mL
  Growth temperature: 37°C
  Growth strain: Stbl3
  Copy number: High Copy
Gene/Insert
  Gene/Insert name: dCas9-VP64-2A-BlastR
  gRNA/shRNA sequence: agccgggcgagagggactg
  Species: H. sapiens (human)
  Promoter: EF1a core and U6
  Cloning method: Restriction Enzyme; 5′ cloning site Unknown (destroyed during cloning); 3′ cloning site Unknown (destroyed during cloning)
  Sequencing primers: 5′ GATCCGCCACCATGGATGC
Terms and licenses: Academic/Nonprofit Terms; Industry Terms: Not Available to Industry
How to cite: lentiSAMv2 PHF21A-TSS-guide1 was a gift from Jorge Ferrer (Addgene plasmid # 125492 ; http://n2t.net/addgene:125492 ; RRID:Addgene_125492)
