>Addgene plasmid #125492 | lentiSAMv2 PHF21A-TSS-guide1 | depositor partial sequence | sequence record 240162 | Guide RNA, MS2 stem loops
NNNNNNNNNNATTNNNGGNTTTNTATATCTTGTGGAAGGACGAAACACCGAGCCGGGCGAGAGGGACTGG
TTTTAGAGCTAGGCCAACATGAGGATCACCCATGTCTGCAGGGCCTAGCAAGTTAAAATAAGGCTAGTCC
GTTATCAACTTGGCCAACATGAGGATCACCCATGTCTGCAGGGCCAAGTGGCACCGAGTCGGTGCTTTTT
TTGGATCCTAGGTCTTGAAAGGAGTGGGAATTGGCTCCGGTGCCCGTCAGTGGGCAGAGCGCACATCGCC
CACAGTCCCCGAGAAGTTGGGGGGAGGGGTCGGCAATTGATCCGGTGCCTAGAGAAGGTGGCGCGGGGTA
AACTGGGAAAGTGATGTCGTGTACTGGCTCCGCCTTTTTCCCGAGGGTGGGGGAGAACCGTATATAAGTG
CAGTAGTCGCCGTGAACGTTCTTTTTCGCAACGGGTTTGCCGCCAGAACACAGGCGTACGGCCACCATGA
AAAGGCCGGCGGCCACGAAAAAGGCCGGCCAGGCAAAAAAGAAAAAGGACAAGAAGTACAGCATCGGCCT
GGCCATCGGCACCAACTCTGTGGGCTGGGCCGTGATCACCGACGAGTACAAGGTGCCCAGCAAGAAATTC
AAGGTGCTGGGCAACACCGACCGGCACAGCATCAAGAAGAACCTGATCGGAGCCCTGCTGTTCGACAGCG
GCGAAACAGCCGAGGCCACCCGGCTGAAGAGAACCGCCAGAAGAAGATACACCAGACGGAAGAACCGGAT
CTGCTATCTGCAAGAGATCTTCAGCAACGAGATGGCCAANGTGGACGACAGCTTCTTCCACAGACTGGAA
NNGTCCTTCCTGGTGGAAGAGGATAAGAAGCACGAACGGCACCCCATCTTCGGCAACATCGTGGACGAGG
TGGCCTACCACGAGAAGTACCCCACCATCTACCACCTGAAGAAAGAAACTGGTGGACAGCACCGACAAGG
CNGACCTGCGGCTGATCTATCTGGGCCCTGGCCCNNATAATCAAGTTCCGGGGGCCACTTTNNNNNCGAA
GGCNACCTGGAACCTCGACAACAGCGAACTGGGAACAACCGGTTCATCCAGNTNTGGCAGACCTACAACC
CGNNGGTTCGAAGAAGAACCNNTAANCCCGGNNGCCGGGNAANCCAAGGCCATTCCGGNCTAGCNNAATG
GACCAAGAATGAAAGGGNNGGGAAANTCTGAATCCCCACCTTTCCCGGNAANAAAAAGAAAAGGCGCGGT
CCGAAACCCGGTTGCCCGGAACCAGGGGCCTAGACCNGCAATTNCAAAGANGTTCTGAACTTGGCCAAGA
GTTGGAACGGGGNNNAAGGAAGGGGACCCTCAAAAAAAAAAAAGGNAAAAAACGTTTGGTCGAAGTTNGT
TAGGTAAAAACCCAGTTTTATTTAGCCCGNGAAAA
